>Addgene plasmid #22827 | pBMTB-2 | depositor full sequence | sequence record 10465 | Author sequence
AACGAATTCAAGCTTGATATCATTCAGGACGAGCCTCAGACTCCAGCGTAACTGGACTGAAAACAAACTA
AAGCGCCCTTGTGGCGCTTTAGTTTTGTTCCGCTCATGATAATAATGGTTTCTTAGACGTCAGGTGGCAC
TTTTCGGGGAAATGTGCGCGCCCGCGTTCCTGCTGGCGCTGGGCCTGTTTCTGGCGCTGGACTTCCCGCT
GTTCCGTCAGCAGCTTTTCGCCCACGGCCTTGATGATCGCGGCGGCCTTGGCCTGCATATCCCGATTCAA
CGGCCCCAGGGCGTCCAGAACGGGCTTCAGGCGCTCCCGAAGGTCTCGGGCCGTCTCTTGGGCTTGATCG
GCCTTCTTGCGCATCTCACGCGCTCCTGCGGCGGCCTGTAGGGCAGGCTCATACCCCTGCCGAACCGCTT
TTGTCAGCCGGTCGGCCACGGCTTCCGGCGTCTCAACGCGCTTTGAGATTCCCAGCTTTTCGGCCAATCC
CTGCGGTGCATAGGCGCGTGGCTCGACCGCTTGCGGGCTGATGGTGACGTGGCCCACTGGTGGCCGCTCC
AGGGCCTCGTAGAACGCCTGAATGCGCGTGTGACGTGCCTTGCTGCCCTCGATGCCCCGTTGCAGCCCTA
GATCGGCCACAGCGGCCGCAAACGTGGTCTGGTCGCGGGTCATCTGCGCTTTGTTGCCGATGAACTCCTT
GGCCGACAGCCTGCCGTCCTGCGTCAGCGGCACCACGAACGCGGTCATGTGCGGGCTGGTTTCGTCACGG
TGGATGCTGGCCGTCACGATGCGATCCGCCCCGTACTTGTCCGCCAGCCACTTGTGCGCCTTCTCGAAGA
ACGCCGCCTGCTGTTCTTGGCTGGCCGACTTCCACCATTCCGGGCTGGCCGTCATGACGTACTCGACCGC
CAACACAGCGTCCTTGCGCCGCTTCTCTGGCAGCAACTCGCGCAGTCGGCCCATCGCTTCATCGGTGCTG
CTGGCCGCCCAGTGCTCGTTCTCTGGCGTCCTGCTGGCGTCAGCGTTGGGCGTCTCGCGCTCGCGGTAGG
CGTGCTTGAGACTGGCCGCCACGTTGCCCATTTTCGCCAGCTTCTTGCATCGCATGATCGCGTATGCCGC
CATGCCTGCCCCTCCCTTTTGGTGTCCAACCGGCTCGACGGGGGCAGCGCAAGGCGGTGCCTCCGGCGGG
CCACTCAATGCTTGAGTATACTCACTAGACTTTGCTTCGCAAAGTCGTGACCGCCTACGGCGGCTGCGGC
GCCCTACGGGCTTGCTCTCCGGGCTTCGCCCTGCGCGGTCGCTGCGCTCCCTTGCCAGCCCGTGGATATG
TGGACGATGGCCGCGAGCGGCCACCGGCTGGCTCGCTTCGCTCGGCCCGTGGACAACCCTGCTGGACAAG
CTGATGGACAGGCTGCGCCTGCCCACGAGCTTGACCACAGGGATTGCCCACCGGCTACCCAGCCTTCGAC
CACATACCCACCGGCTCCAACTGCGCGGCCTGCGGCCTTGCCCCATCAATTTTTTTAATTTTCTCTGGGG
AAAAGCCTCCGGCCTGCGGCCTGCGCGCTTCGCTTGCCGGTTGGACACCAAGTGGAAGGCGGGTCAAGGC
TCGCGCAGCGACCGCGCAGCGGCTTGGCCTTGACGCGCCTGGAACGACCCAAGCCTATGCGAGTGGGGGC
AGTCGAAGGCGAAGCCCGCCCGCCTGCCCCCCGAGCCTCACGGCGGCGAGTGCGGGGGTTCCAAGGGGGC
AGCGCCACCTTGGGCAAGGCCGAAGGCCGCGCAGTCGATCAACAAGCCCCGGAGGGGCCACTTTTTGCCG
GAGGGGGAGCCGCGCCGAAGGCGTGGGGGAACCCCGCAGGGGTGCCCTTCTTTGGGCACCAAAGAACTAG
ATATAGGGCGAAATGCGAAAGACTTAAAAATCAACAACTTAAAAAAGGGGGGTACGCAACAGCTCATTGC
GGCACCCCCCGCAATAGCTCATTGCGTAGGTTAAAGAAAATCTGTAATTGACTGCCACTTTTACGCAACG
CATAATTGTTGTCGCGCTGCCGAAAAGTTGCAGCTGATTGCGCATGGTGCCGCAACCGTGCGGCACCCTA
CCGCATGGAGATAAGCATGGCCACGCAGTCCAGAGAAATCGGCATTCAAGCCAAGAACAAGCCCGGTCAC
TGGGTGCAAACGGAACGCAAAGCGCATGAGGCGTGGGCCGGGCTTATTGCGAGGAAACCCACGGCGGCAA
TGCTGCTGCATCACCTCGTGGCGCAGATGGGCCACCAGAACGCCGTGGTGGTCAGCCAGAAGACACTTTC
CAAGCTCATCGGACGTTCTTTGCGGACGGTCCAATACGCAGTCAAGGACTTGGTGGCCGAGCGCTGGATC
TCCGTCGTGAAGCTCAACGGCCCCGGCACCGTGTCGGCCTACGTGGTCAATGACCGCGTGGCGTGGGGCC
AGCCCCGCGACCAGTTGCGCCTGTCGGTGTTCAGTGCCGCCGTGGTGGTTGATCACGACGACCAGGACGA
ATCGCTGTTGGGGCATGGCGACCTGCGCCGCATCCCGACCCTGTATCCGGGCGAGCAGCAACTACCGACC
GGCCCCGGCGAGGAGCCGCCCAGCCAGCCCGGCATTCCGGGCATGGAACCAGACCTGCCAGCCTTGACCG
AAACGGAGGAATGGGAACGGCGCGGGCAGCAGCGCCTGCCGATGCCCGATGAGCCGTGTTTTCTGGACGA
TGGCGAGCCGTTGGAGCCGCCGACACGGGTCACGCTGCCGCGCCGGTAGTACGTAAGAGGTTCCAACTTT
CACCATAATGAAATAAGATCACTACCGGGCGTATTTTTTGAGTTATCGAGATTTTCAGGAGCTAAGGAAG
CTAAAATGAGCCATATTCAACGGGAAACGTCTTGCTCGAGGCCGCGATTAAATTCCAACATGGATGCTGA
TTTATATGGGTATAAATGGGCTCGCGATAATGTCGGGCAATCAGGTGCGACAATCTATCGATTGTATGGG
AAGCCCGATGCGCCAGAGTTGTTTCTGAAACATGGCAAAGGTAGCGTTGCCAATGATGTTACAGATGAGA
TGGTCAGGCTAAACTGGCTGACGGAATTTATGCCTCTTCCGACCATCAAGCATTTTATCCGTACTCCTGA
TGATGCATGGTTACTCACCACTGCGATCCCAGGGAAAACAGCATTCCAGGTATTAGAAGAATATCCTGAT
TCAGGTGAAAATATTGTTGATGCGCTGGCAGTGTTCCTGCGCCGGTTGCATTCGATTCCTGTTTGTAATT
GTCCTTTTAACGGCGATCGCGTATTTCGTCTCGCTCAGGCGCAATCACGAATGAATAACGGTTTGGTTGG
TGCGAGTGATTTTGATGACGAGCGTAATGGCTGGCCTGTTGAACAAGTCTGGAAAGAAATGCATAAGCTT
TTGCCATTCTCACCGGATTCAGTCGTCACTCATGGTGATTTCTCACTTGATAACCTTATTTTTGACGAGG
GGAAATTAATAGGTTGTATTGATGTTGGACGAGTCGGAATCGCAGACCGATACCAGGATCTTGCCATCCT
ATGGAACTGCCTCGGTGAGTTTTCTCCTTCATTACAGAAACGGCTTTTTCAAAAATATGGTATTGATAAT
CCTGATATGAATAAATTGCAGTTTCACTTGATGCTCGATGAGTTTTTCTGAGGGCGGATCCCCCTCAAGT
CAAAAGCCTCCGGTCGGAGGCTTTTGACTTTCTGCTATGGAGGTCAGGTATGATTTTTATGACAACTTGA
CGGCTACATCATTCACTTTTTCTTCACAACCGGCACGGAACTCGCTCGGGCTGGCCCCGGTGCATTTTTT
AAATACCCGCGAGAAATAGAGTTGATCGTCAAAACCAACATTGCGACCGACGGTGGCGATAGGCATCCGG
GTGGTGCTCAAAAGCAGCTTCGCCTGGCTGATACGTTGGTCCTCGCGCCAGCTTAAGACGCTAATCCCTA
ACTGCTGGCGGAAAAGATGTGACAGACGCGACGGCGACAAGCAAACATGCTGTGCGACGCTGGCGATATC
AAAATTGCTGTCTGCCAGGTGATCGCTGATGTACTGACAAGCCTCGCGTACCCGATTATCCATCGGTGGA
TGGAGCGACTCGTTAATCGCTTCCATGCGCCGCAGTAACAATTGCTCAAGCAGATTTATCGCCAGCAGCT
CCGAATAGCGCCCTTCCCCTTGCCCGGCGTTAATGATTTGCCCAAACAGGTCGCTGAAATGCGGCTGGTG
CGCTTCATCCGGGCGAAAGAACCCCGTATTGGCAAATATTGACGGCCAGTTAAGCCATTCATGCCAGTAG
GCGCGCGGACGAAAGTAAACCCACTGGTGATACCATTCGCGAGCCTCCGGATGACGACCGTAGTGATGAA
TCTCTCCTGGCGGGAACAGCAAAATATCACCCGGTCGGCAAACAAATTCTCGTCCCTGATTTTTCACCAC
CCCCTGACCGCGAATGGTGAGATTGAGAATATAACCTTTCATTCCCAGCGGTCGGTCGATAAAAAAATCG
AGATAACCGTTGGCCTCAATCGGCGTTAAACCCGCCACCAGATGGGCATTAAACGAGTATCCCGGCAGCA
GGGGATCATTTTGCGCTTCAGCCATACTTTTCATACTCCCGCCATTCAGAGAAGAAACCAATTGTCCATA
TTGCATCAGACATTGCCGTCACTGCGTCTTTTACTGGCTCTTCTCGCTAACCAAACCGGTAACCCCGCTT
ATTAAAAGCATTCTGTAACAAAGCGGGACCAAAGCCATGACAAAAACGCGTAACAAAAGTGTCTATAATC
ACGGCAGAAAAGTCCACATTGATTATTTGCACGGCGTCACACTTTGCTATGCCATAGCATTTTTATCCAT
AAGATTAGCGGATCCTACCTGACGCTTTTTATCGCAACTCTCTACTGTTTCTCCATACCCGTTTTTTTGG
GCTAGAGAATTCGTC
Features (pLannotate 1.2.2; 8 found; start..end, strand, type, name):
     60..96      -  terminator     soxR terminator: bidirectional E. coli soxR transcription terminator
   1347..2116    +  rep_origin     pBBR1 oriV: replication origin of the broad-host-range plasmid pBBR1 from Bordetella bronchiseptica; requires the pBBR1 Rep protein for replication
   2117..2779    +  CDS            pBBR1 Rep: replication protein for the broad-host-range plasmid pBBR1 from Bordetella bronchiseptica
   2781..2875    +  promoter       cat promoter (fragment): promoter of the E. coli cat gene encoding chloramphenicol acetyltransferase
   2876..3689    +  CDS            KanR (fragment): aminoglycoside phosphotransferase; aph(3')-Ia; confers resistance to kanamycin in bacteria or G418 (Geneticin®) in eukaryotes
   3708..3739    -  terminator     tonB terminator: bidirectional E. coli tonB-P14 transcription terminator
   3767..4645    -  CDS            araC: L-arabinose regulatory protein; araC
   4672..4956    +  promoter       araBAD promoter: araBAD; promoter of the L-arabinose operon of E. coli; the araC regulatory gene is transcribed in the opposite direction (Guzman et al., 1995)
