[The description below was written by a language model from this plasmid's Addgene catalogue record and pLannotate feature annotations shown in this document.]
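Description:
pBMTB-2 is a 4,985 bp empty bacterial expression backbone built on the pBBR1 replicon and described in work on broad-host-range vectors for stable genomic library construction. Replication depends on the pBBR1 oriV together with the adjacent pBBR1 Rep coding sequence. This origin, originally from a Bordetella bronchiseptica plasmid, functions in a wide range of Gram-negative bacteria, so the same vector can be moved between E. coli and other hosts. The record lists the copy number as unknown. Selection is by kanamycin, provided by an aph(3')-Ia aminoglycoside phosphotransferase gene that the annotation places directly downstream of a fragment of the cat promoter, which presumably drives its expression.

The expression module is the standard arabinose-inducible system. The araC regulator gene is transcribed divergently from the araBAD promoter, so that a sequence cloned downstream of the promoter is repressed without L-arabinose and induced when it is added. The araBAD promoter ends close to the end of the numbered sequence, and the bidirectional soxR terminator lies just past the origin of numbering. The cloning region therefore appears to sit between these two elements. A second bidirectional terminator, tonB, separates the kanamycin marker from araC. Such terminators insulate the insert from read-through transcription into or out of the backbone, which fits the stated aim of stable library maintenance. No insert is present, and the record gives XbaI and EcoRV as the cloning sites. The depositor notes a 4 bp discrepancy between the repository's quality-control sequence and the supplied sequence, which is not believed to affect function.
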