Addgene plasmid #22827: pBMTB-2
Purpose: (Empty Backbone)
Depositing lab: Ryan Gill. Depositing organization: University of Colorado, Boulder. Publication: Broad host range vectors for stable genomic library construction. Lynch MD, Gill RT. Biotechnol Bioeng. 2006 May 5. 94(1):151-8. 10.1002/bit.20836 PubMed 16496398.
Backbone
  Vector backbone: pBMTB-2
  Backbone size (bp): 4985
  Vector type: Bacterial Expression
Growth in bacteria
  Bacterial resistance: Kanamycin, 50 μg/mL
  Growth temperature: 37°C
  Growth strain: DH5alpha
  Copy number: Unknown
Gene/Insert
  Gene/Insert name: None
  Cloning method: Restriction Enzyme; 5′ cloning site XbaI (unknown if destroyed); 3′ cloning site EcoRV (unknown if destroyed)
  Sequencing primers: 5′ ctccataccc gtttttttgg
Terms and licenses: Academic/Nonprofit Terms; Industry Terms: Not Available to Industry
Depositor comments: Addgene's QC sequence shows a 4bp gap with the depositor's provided sequence. The lab does not believe this affects the plasmid activity.
How to cite: pBMTB-2 was a gift from Ryan Gill (Addgene plasmid # 22827 ; http://n2t.net/addgene:22827 ; RRID:Addgene_22827)
