>Addgene plasmid #22827 | pBMTB-2 | addgene partial sequence | sequence record 28834 | 22827 with KAN-R 5'-ATCGCGAGCCCATTTATACC
TGGATTTATCGCGGCCTCGAGCAAGACGTTTCCCGTTGAATATGGCTCATTTTAGCTTCCTTAGCTCCTG
AAAATCTCGATAACTCAAAAAATACGCCCGGTAGTGATCTTATTTCATTATGGTGAAAGTTGGAACCTCT
TACGTACGGCGCGGCAGCGTGACCCGTGTCGGCGGCTCCAACGGCTCGCCATCGTCCAGAAAACACGGCT
CATCGGGCATCGGCAGGCGCTGCTGCCCGCGTCGTTCCCATTCCTCCGTTTCGGTCAAGGCTGGCAGGTC
TGGTTCCATGCCCGGAATGCCGGGCTGGCTGGGCGGCTCCTCGCCGGGGCCGGTCGGTAGTTGCTGCTCG
CCCGGATACAGGGTCGGGATGCGGCGCAGGTCGCCATGCCCCAACAGCGATTCGTCCTGGTCGTCGTGAT
CAACCACCACGGCGGCACTGAACACCGACAGGCGCAACTGGTCGCGGGGCTGGCCCCACGCCACGCGGTC
ATTGACCACGTAGGCCGACACGGTGCCGGGGNNGTTGAGCTTCACGACGGAGATCCAGCGCTCGGCCACC
AAGTCCTTGACTGCGTATTGGACCGTCCGCAAAGAACGTCCGATGAGCTTGGAAAGTGTCTTCTGGCTGA
CCACCACGGCGTTCTGGTGGCCCATCTGCGCCACGAGGTGATGCAGCAGCATTGCCGCCGTGGGTTTCCT
CGCAATAAGGCC
